>Addgene plasmid #73499 | pAAVS1-NC-CRISPRi (Gen3) | addgene full sequence | sequence record 364405 | Addgene Partial NGS Result
NNNNGAGGCGGAGAGGTGCGGCGGCAGCCAATCAGAGCGGCGCGCTCCGAAAGTTTCCTTTTATGGCGAG
GCGGCGGCGGCGGCGGCCCTATAAAAAGCGAAGCGCGCGGCGGGCGGGAGTCGCTGCGCGCTGCCTTCGC
CCCGTGCCCCGCTCCGCCGCCGCCTCGCGCCGCCCGCCCCGGCTCTGACTGACCGCGTTACTCCCACAGG
TGAGCGGGCGGGACGGCCCTTCTCCTCCGGGCTGTAATTAGCGCTTGGTTTAATGACGGCTTGTTTCTTT
TCTGTGGCTGCGTGAAAGCCTTGAGGGGCTCCGGGAGGGCCCTTTGTGCGGGGGGAGCGGCTCGGGGGGT
GCGTGCGTGTGTGTGTGCGTGGGGAGCGCCGCGTGCGGCTCCGCGCTGCCCGGCGGCTGTGAGCGCTGCG
GGCGCGGCGCGGGGCTTTGTGCGCTCCGCAGTGTGCGCGAGGGGAGCGCGGCCGGGGGCGGTGCCCCGCG
GTGCGGGGGGGGCTGCGAGGGGAACAAAGGCTGCGTGCGGGGTGTGTGCGTGGGGGGGTGAGCAGGGGGT
GTGGGCGCGTCGGTCGGGCTGCAACCCCCCCTGCACCCCCCTCCCCGAGTTGCTGAGCACGGCCCGGCTT
CGGGTGCGGGGCTCCGTACGGGGCGTGGCGCGGGGCTCGCCGTGCCGGGCGGGGGGTGGCGGCAGGTGGG
GGTGCCGGGCGGGGCGGGGCCGCCTCGGGCCGGGGAGGGCTCGGGGGAGGGGCGCGGCGGCCCCCGGAGC
GCCGGCGGCTGTCGAGGCGCGGCGAGCCGCAGCCATTGCCTTTTATGGTAATCGTGCGAGAGGGCGCAGG
GACTTCCTTTGTCCCAAATCTGTGCGGAGCCGAAATCTGGGAGGCGCCGCCGCACCCCCTCTAGCGGGCG
CGGGGCGAAGCGGTGCGGCGCCGGCAGGAAGGAAATGGGCGGGGAGGGCCTTCGTGCGTCGCCGCGCCGC
CGTCCCCTTCTCCCTCTCCAGCCTCGGGGCTGTCCGCGGGGGGACGGCTGCCTTCGGGGGGGACGGGGCA
GGGCGGGGTTCGGCTTCTGGCGTGTGACCGGCGGCTCTAGAGCCTCTGCTAACCATGTTCATGCCTTCTT
CTTTTTCCTACAGCTCCTGGGCAACGTGCTGGTTATTGTGCTGTCTCATCATTTTGGCAAAGAATGTCGA
CGCCACCATGGATGCTAAGTCACTAACTGCCTGGTCCCGGACACTGGTGACCTTCAAGGATGTATTTGTG
GACTTCACCAGGGAGGAGTGGAAGCTGCTGGACACTGCTCAGCAGATCGTGTACAGAAATGTGATGCTGG
AGAACTATAAGAACCTGGTTTCCTTGGGTTATCAGCTTACTAAGCCAGATGTGATCCTCCGGTTGGAGAA
GGGAGAAGAGCCCGGCGGTTCCGGCGGAGGGTCGATGGACAAGAAGTACAGCATCGGCCTGGCCATCGGC
ACCAACTCTGTGGGCTGGGCCGTGATCACCGACGAGTACAAGGTGCCCAGCAAGAAATTCAAGGTGCTGG
GCAACACCGACCGGCACAGCATCAAGAAGAACCTGATCGGCGCCCTGCTGTTCGACAGCGGAGAAACAGC
CGAGGCCACCCGGCTGAAGAGAACCGCCAGAAGAAGATACACCAGACGGAAGAACCGGATCTGCTATCTG
CAAGAGATCTTCAGCAACGAGATGGCCAAGGTGGACGACAGCTTCTTCCACAGACTGGAAGAGTCCTTCC
TGGTGGAAGAGGATAAGAAGCACGAGCGGCACCCCATCTTCGGCAACATCGTGGACGAGGTGGCCTACCA
CGAGAAGTACCCCACCATCTACCACCTGAGAAAGAAACTGGTGGACAGCACCGACAAGGCCGACCTGCGG
CTGATCTATCTGGCCCTGGCCCACATGATCAAGTTCCGGGGCCACTTCCTGATCGAGGGCGACCTGAACC
CCGACAACAGCGACGTGGACAAGCTGTTCATCCAGCTGGTGCAGACCTACAACCAGCTGTTCGAGGAAAA
CCCCATCAACGCCAGCGGCGTGGACGCCAAGGCCATCCTGTCTGCCAGACTGAGCAAGAGCAGACGGCTG
GAAAATCTGATCGCCCAGCTGCCCGGCGAGAAGAAGAATGGCCTGTTCGGCAACCTGATTGCCCTGAGCC
TGGGCCTGACCCCCAACTTCAAGAGCAACTTCGACCTGGCCGAGGATGCCAAACTGCAGCTGAGCAAGGA
CACCTACGACGACGACCTGGACAACCTGCTGGCCCAGATCGGCGACCAGTACGCCGACCTGTTTCTGGCC
GCCAAGAACCTGTCCGACGCCATCCTGCTGAGCGACATCCTGAGAGTGAACACCGAGATCACCAAGGCCC
CCCTGAGCGCCTCTATGATCAAGAGATACGACGAGCACCACCAGGACCTGACCCTGCTGAAAGCTCTCGT
GCGGCAGCAGCTGCCTGAGAAGTACAAAGAGATTTTCTTCGACCAGAGCAAGAACGGCTACGCCGGCTAC
ATCGATGGCGGAGCCAGCCAGGAAGAGTTCTACAAGTTCATCAAGCCCATCCTGGAAAAGATGGACGGCA
CCGAGGAACTGCTCGTGAAGCTGAACAGAGAGGACCTGCTGCGGAAGCAGCGGACCTTCGACAACGGCAG
CATCCCCCACCAGATCCACCTGGGAGAGCTGCACGCCATTCTGCGGCGGCAGGAAGATTTTTACCCATTC
CTGAAGGACAACCGGGAAAAGATCGAGAAGATCCTGACCTTCCGCATCCCCTACTACGTGGGCCCTCTGG
CCAGGGGAAACAGCAGATTCGCCTGGATGACCAGAAAGAGCGAGGAAACCATCACCCCCTGGAACTTCGA
GGAAGTGGTGGACAAGGGCGCCAGCGCCCAGAGCTTCATCGAGCGGATGACCAACTTCGATAAGAACCTG
CCCAACGAGAAGGTGCTGCCCAAGCACAGCCTGCTGTACGAGTACTTCACCGTGTACAACGAGCTGACCA
AAGTGAAATACGTGACCGAGGGAATGAGAAAGCCCGCCTTCCTGAGCGGCGAGCAGAAAAAAGCCATCGT
GGACCTGCTGTTCAAGACCAACCGGAAAGTGACCGTGAAGCAGCTGAAAGAGGACTACTTCAAGAAAATC
GAGTGCTTCGACTCCGTGGAAATCTCCGGCGTGGAAGATCGGTTCAACGCCTCCCTGGGCACATACCACG
ATCTGCTGAAAATTATCAAGGACAAGGACTTCCTGGACAATGAGGAAAACGAGGACATTCTGGAAGATAT
CGTGCTGACCCTGACACTGTTTGAGGACAGAGAGATGATCGAGGAACGGCTGAAAACCTATGCCCACCTG
TTCGACGACAAAGTGATGAAGCAGCTGAAGCGGCGGAGATACACCGGCTGGGGCAGGCTGAGCCGGAAGC
TGATCAACGGCATCCGGGACAAGCAGTCCGGCAAGACAATCCTGGATTTCCTGAAGTCCGACGGCTTCGC
CAACAGAAACTTCATGCAGCTGATCCACGACGACAGCCTGACCTTTAAAGAGGACATCCAGAAAGCCCAG
GTGTCCGGCCAGGGCGATAGCCTGCACGAGCACATTGCCAATCTGGCCGGCAGCCCCGCCATTAAGAAGG
GCATCCTGCAGACAGTGAAGGTGGTGGACGAGCTCGTGAAAGTGATGGGCCGGCACAAGCCCGAGAACAT
CGTGATCGAAATGGCCAGAGAGAACCAGACCACCCAGAAGGGACAGAAGAACAGCCGCGAGAGAATGAAG
CGGATCGAAGAGGGCATCAAAGAGCTGGGCAGCCAGATCCTGAAAGAACACCCCGTGGAAAACACCCAGC
TGCAGAACGAGAAGCTGTACCTGTACTACCTGCAGAATGGGCGGGATATGTACGTGGACCAGGAACTGGA
CATCAACCGGCTGTCCGACTACGATGTGGACGCTATCGTGCCTCAGAGCTTTCTGAAGGACGACTCCATC
GATAACAAAGTGCTGACTCGGAGCGACAAGAACCGGGGCAAGAGCGACAACGTGCCCTCCGAAGAGGTCG
TGAAGAAGATGAAGAACTACTGGCGCCAGCTGCTGAATGCCAAGCTGATTACCCAGAGGAAGTTCGACAA
TCTGACCAAGGCCGAGAGAGGCGGCCTGAGCGAACTGGATAAGGCCGGCTTCATCAAGAGACAGCTGGTG
GAAACCCGGCAGATCACAAAGCACGTGGCACAGATCCTGGACTCCCGGATGAACACTAAGTACGACGAGA
ACGACAAACTGATCCGGGAAGTGAAAGTGATCACCCTGAAGTCCAAGCTGGTGTCCGATTTCCGGAAGGA
TTTCCAGTTTTACAAAGTGCGCGAGATCAACAACTACCACCACGCCCACGACGCCTACCTGAACGCCGTC
GTGGGAACCGCCCTGATCAAAAAGTACCCTAAGCTGGAAAGCGAGTTCGTGTACGGCGACTACAAGGTGT
ACGACGTGCGGAAGATGATCGCCAAGAGCGAGCAGGAAATCGGCAAGGCTACCGCCAAGTACTTCTTCTA
CAGCAACATCATGAACTTTTTCAAGACCGAGATTACCCTGGCCAACGGCGAGATCCGGAAGCGGCCTCTG
ATCGAGACAAACGGCGAAACAGGCGAGATCGTGTGGGATAAGGGCCGGGACTTTGCCACCGTGCGGAAAG
TGCTGTCTATGCCCCAAGTGAATATCGTGAAAAAGACCGAGGTGCAGACAGGCGGCTTCAGCAAAGAGTC
TATCCTGCCCAAGAGGAACAGCGACAAGCTGATCGCCAGAAAGAAGGACTGGGACCCTAAGAAGTACGGC
GGCTTCGACAGCCCCACCGTGGCCTATTCTGTGCTGGTGGTGGCCAAAGTGGAAAAGGGCAAGTCCAAGA
AACTGAAGAGTGTGAAAGAGCTGCTGGGGATCACCATCATGGAAAGAAGCAGCTTCGAGAAGAATCCCAT
CGACTTTCTGGAAGCCAAGGGCTACAAAGAAGTGAAAAAGGACCTGATCATCAAGCTGCCTAAGTACTCC
CTGTTCGAGCTGGAAAACGGCCGGAAGAGAATGCTGGCCTCTGCCGGCGAACTGCAGAAGGGAAACGAAC
TGGCCCTGCCCTCCAAATATGTGAACTTCCTGTACCTGGCCAGCCACTATGAGAAGCTGAAGGGCTCCCC
CGAGGATAATGAGCAGAAACAGCTGTTTGTGGAACAGCACAAACACTACCTGGACGAGATCATCGAGCAG
ATCAGCGAGTTCTCCAAGAGAGTGATCCTGGCCGACGCTAATCTGGACAAGGTGCTGAGCGCCTACAACA
AGCACAGAGACAAGCCTATCAGAGAGCAGGCCGAGAATATCATCCACCTGTTTACCCTGACCAATCTGGG
AGCCCCTGCCGCCTTCAAGTACTTTGACACCACCATCGACCGGAAGAGGTACACCAGCACCAAAGAGGTG
CTGGACGCCACCCTGATCCACCAGAGCATCACCGGCCTGTACGAGACACGGATCGACCTGTCTCAGCTGG
GAGGCGACGCCTATCCCTATGACGTGCCCGATTATGCCAGCCTGGGCAGCGGCTCCCCCAAGAAAAAACG
CAAGGTGGAAGATCCTAAGAAAAAGCGGAAAGTGGACGGCATTGGTAGTGGGAGCAACGGCAGCAGCGGA
TCCTAACGCGTGAATTCACTCCTCAGGTGCAGGCTGCCTATCAGAAGGTGGTGGCTGGTGTGGCCAATGC
CCTGGCTCACAAATACCACTGAGATCTTTTTCCCTCTGCCAAAAATTATGGGGACATCATGAAGCCCCTT
GAGCATCTGACTTCTGGCTAATAAAGGAAATTTATTTTCATTGCAATAGTGTGTTGGAATTTTTTGTGTC
TCTCACTCGGAAGGACATATGGGAGGGCAAATCATTTAAAACATCAGAATGAGTATTTGGTTTAGAGTTT
GGCAACATATGCCCATATGCTGGCTGCCATGAACAAAGGTTGGCTATAAAGAGGTCATCAGTATATGAAA
CAGCCCCCTGCTGTCCATTCCTTATTCCATAGAAAAGCCTTGACTTGAGGTTAGATTTTTTTTATATTTT
GTTTTGTGTTATTTTTTTCTTTAACATCCCTAAAATTTTCCTTACATGTTTTACTAGCCAGATTTTTCCT
CCTCTCCTGACTACTCCCAGTCATAGCTGTCCCTCTTCTCTTATGGAGATCCCTCGACCTGCAGCCCAAG
CTTATAACTTCGTATAGCATACATTATACGAAGTTATGCGGCCGCACCGGTATGCATTTAATTAAGATAT
CAGCTTTACTAGGGACAGGATTGGTGACAGAAAAGCCCCATCCTTAGGCCTCCTCCTTCCTAGTCTCCTG
ATATTGGGTCTAACCCCCACCTCCTGTTAGGCAGATTCCTTATCTGGTGACACACCCCCATTTCCTGGAG
CCATCTCTCTCCTTGCCAGAACCTCTAAGGTTTGCTTACGATGGAGCCAGAGAGGATCCTGGGAGGGAGA
GCTTGGCAGGGGGTGGGAGGGAAGGGGGGGATGCGTGACCTGCCCGGTTCTCAGTGGCCACCCTGCGCTA
CCCTCTCCCAGAACCTGAGCTGCTCTGACGCGGCTGTCTGGTGCGTTTCACTGATCCTGGTGCTGCAGCT
TCCTTACACTTCCCAAGAGGAGAAGCAGTTTGGAAAAACAAAATCAGAATAAGTTGGTCCTGAGTTCTAA
CTTTGGCTCTTCACCTTTCTAGTCCCCAATTTATATTGTTCCTCCGTGCGTCAGTTTTACCTGTGAGATA
AGGCCAGTAGCCAGCCCCGTCCTGGCAGGGCTGTGGTGAGGAGGGGGGTGTCCGTGTGGAAAACTCCCTT
TGTGAGAATGGTGCGTCCTAGGTGTTCACCAGGTCGTGGCCGCCTCTACTCCCTTTCTCTTTCTCCATCC
TTCTTTCCTTAAAGAGTCCCCAGTGCTATCTGGGACATATTCCTCCGCCCAGAGCAGGGTCCCGCTTCCC
TAAGGCCCTGCTCTGGGCTTCTGGGTTTGAGTCCTTGGCAAGCCCAGGAGAGGCGCTCAGGCTTCCCTGT
CCCCCTTCCTCGTCCACCATCTCATGCCCCTGGCTCTCCTGCCCCTTCCCTACAGGGGTTCCTGGCTCTG
CTCTAAGGGCGAATTCGCCAGGAACCGTAAAAAGGCCGCGTTGCTGGCGTTTTTCCATAGGCTCCGCCCC
CCTGACGAGCATCACAAAAATCGACGCTCAAGTCAGAGGTGGCGAAACCCGACAGGACTATAAAGATACC
AGGCGTTTCCCCCTGGAAGCTCCCTCGTGCGCTCTCCTGTTCCGACCCTGCCGCTTACCGGATACCTGTC
CGCCTTTCTCCCTTCGGGAAGCGTGGCGCTTTCTCATAGCTCACGCTGTAGGTATCTCAGTTCGGTGTAG
GTCGTTCGCTCCAAGCTGGGCTGTGTGCACGAACCCCCCGTTCAGCCCGACCGCTGCGCCTTATCCGGTA
ACTATCGTCTTGAGTCCAACCCGGTAAGACACGACTTATCGCCACTGGCAGCAGCCACTGGTAACAGGAT
TAGCAGAGCGAGGTATGTAGGCGGTGCTACAGAGTTCTTGAAGTGGTGGCCTAACTACGGCTACACTAGA
AGAACAGTATTTGGTATCTGCGCTCTGCTGAAGCCAGTTACCTTCGGAAAAAGAGTTGGTAGCTCTTGAT
CCGGCAAACAAACCACCGCTGGTAGCGGTGGTTTTTTTGTTTGCAAGCAGCAGATTACGCGCAGAAAAAA
AGGATCTCAAGAAGATCCTTTGATCTTTTCTACGGGGTCTGACGCTCAGTGGAACGAAAACTCACGTTAA
GGGATTTTGGTCATGAGATTATCAAAAAGGATCTTCACCTAGATCCTTTTAAATTAAAAATGAAGTTTTA
AATCAATCTAAAGTATATATGAGTAAACTTGGTCTGACAGTTACCAATGCTTAATCAGTGAGGCACCTAT
CTCAGCGATCTGTCTATTTCGTTCATCCATAGTTGCCTGACTCCCCGTCGTGTAGATAACTACGATACGG
GAGGGCTTACCATCTGGCCCCAGTGCTGCAATGATACCGCGAGACCCACGCTCACCGGCTCCAGATTTAT
CAGCAATAAACCAGCCAGCCGGAAGGGCCGAGCGCAGAAGTGGTCCTGCAACTTTATCCGCCTCCATCCA
GTCTATTAATTGTTGCCGGGAAGCTAGAGTAAGTAGTTCGCCAGTTAATAGTTTGCGCAACGTTGTTGCC
ATTGCTACAGGCATCGTGGTGTCACGCTCGTCGTTTGGTATGGCTTCATTCAGCTCCGGTTCCCAACGAT
CAAGGCGAGTTACATGATCCCCCATGTTGTGCAAAAAAGCGGTTAGCTCCTTCGGTCCTCCGATCGTTGT
CAGAAGTAAGTTGGCCGCAGTGTTATCACTCATGGTTATGGCAGCACTGCATAATTCTCTTACTGTCATG
CCATCCGTAAGATGCTTTTCTGTGACTGGTGAGTACTCAACCAAGTCATTCTGAGAATAGTGTATGCGGC
GACCGAGTTGCTCTTGCCCGGCGTCAATACGGGATAATACCGCGCCACATAGCAGAACTTTAAAAGTGCT
CATCATTGGAAAACGTTCTTCGGGGCGAAAACTCTCAAGGATCTTACCGCTGTTGAGATCCAGTTCGATG
TAACCCACTCGTGCACCCAACTGATCTTCAGCATCTTTTACTTTCACCAGCGTTTCTGGGTGAGCAAAAA
CAGGAAGGCAAAATGCCGCAAAAAAGGGAATAAGGGCGACACGGAAATGTTGAATACTCATACTCTTCCT
TTTTCAATATTATTGAAGCATTTATCAGGGTTGAATTCGCCCTTTGCTTTCTCTGACCAGCATTCTCTCC
CCTGGGCCTGTGCCGCTTTCTGTCTGCAGCTTGTGGCCTGGGTCACCTCTACGGCTGGCCCAGATCCTTC
CCTGCCGCCTCCTTCAGGTTCCGTCTTCCTCCACTCCCTCTTCCCCTTGCTCTCTGCTGTGTTGCTGCCC
AAGGATGCTCTTTCCGGAGCACTTCCTTCTCGGCGCTGCACCACGTGATGTCCTCTGAGCGGATCCTCCC
CGTGTCTGGGTCCTCTCCGGGCATCTCTCCTCCCTCACCCAACCCCATGCCGTCTTCACTCGCTGGGTTC
CCTTTTCCTTCTCCTTCTGGGGCCTGTGCCATCTCTCGTTTCTTAGGATGGCCTTCTCCGACGGATGTCT
CCCTTGCGTCCCGCCTCCCCTTCTTGTAGGCCTGCATCATCACCGTTTTTCTGGACAACCCCAAAGTACC
CCGTCTCCCTGGCTTTAGCCACCTCTCCATCCTCTTGCTTTCTTTGCCTGGACACCCCGTTCTCCTGTGG
ATTCGGGTCACCTCTCACTCCTTTCATTTGGGCAGCTCCCCTACCCCCCTTACCTCTCTAGTCTGTGCTA
GCTCTTCCAGCCCCCTGTCATGGCATCTTCCAGGGGTCCGAGAGCTCAGCTAGTCTTCTTCCTCCAACCC
GGGCCCCTATGTCCACTTCAGGACAGCATGTTTGCTGCCTCCAGGGATCCTGTGTCCCCGAGCTGGGACC
ACCTTATATTCCCAGGGCCGGTTAATGTGGCTCTGGTTCTGGGTACTTTTATCTGTCCCCTCCACCCCAC
AGTGGGGCAATAACTTCGTATAGCATACATTATACGAAGTTATAAGCTTCTGACCTCTTCTCTTCCTCCC
ACAGGGCCTCGAGAGATCTGGCAGCGGAGAGGGCAGAGGAAGTCTTCTAACATGCGGTGACGTGGAGGAG
AATCCCGGCCCTAGGCTCGAGGGTACCGCCACCATGGGATCGGCCATTGAACAAGATGGATTGCACGCAG
GTTCTCCGGCCGCTTGGGTGGAGAGGCTATTCGGCTATGACTGGGCACAACAGACAATCGGCTGCTCTGA
TGCCGCCGTGTTCCGGCTGTCAGCGCAGGGGCGCCCGGTTCTTTTTGTCAAGACCGACCTGTCCGGTGCC
CTGAATGAACTGCAGGACGAGGCAGCGCGGCTATCGTGGCTGGCCACGACGGGCGTTCCTTGCGCAGCTG
TGCTCGACGTTGTCACTGAAGCGGGAAGGGACTGGCTGCTATTGGGCGAAGTGCCGGGGCAGGATCTCCT
GTCATCTCACCTTGCTCCTGCCGAGAAAGTATCCATCATGGCTGATGCAATGCGGCGGCTGCATACGCTT
GATCCGGCTACCTGCCCATTCGACCACCAAGCGAAACATCGCATCGAGCGAGCACGTACTCGGATGGAAG
CCGGTCTTGTCGATCAGGATGATCTGGACGAAGAGCATCAGGGGCTCGCGCCAGCCGAACTGTTCGCCAG
GCTCAAGGCGCGCATGCCCGACGGCGATGATCTCGTCGTGACCCATGGCGATGCCTGCTTGCCGAATATC
ATGGTGGAAAATGGCCGCTTTTCTGGATTCATCGACTGTGGCCGGCTGGGTGTGGCGGACCGCTATCAGG
ACATAGCGTTGGCTACCCGTGATATTGCTGAAGAGCTTGGCGGCGAATGGGCTGACCGCTTCCTCGTGCT
TTACGGTATCGCCGCTCCCGATTCGCAGCGCATCGCCTTCTATCGCCTTCTTGACGAGTTCTTCTGAGTT
TAAACCCGCTGATCAGCCTCGACTGTGCCTTCTAGTTGCCAGCCATCTGTTGTTTGCCCCTCCCCCGTGC
CTTCCTTGACCCTGGAAGGTGCCACTCCCACTGTCCTTTCCTAATAAAATGAGGAAATTGCATCGCATTG
TCTGAGTAGGTGTCATTCTATTCTGGGGGGTGGGGTGGGGCAGGACAGCAAGGGGGAGGATTGGGAAGAC
AATAGCAGGCATGCTGGGGATGCGGTGGGCTCTATGGGTCTCGACATTGATTATTGACTAGTTATTAATA
GTAATCAATTACGGGGTCATTAGTTCATAGCCCATATATGGAGTTCCGCGTTACATAACTTACGGTAAAT
GGCCCGCCTGGCTGACCGCCCAACGACCCCCGCCCATTGACGTCAATAATGACGTATGTTCCCATAGTAA
CGCCAATAGGGACTTTCCATTGACGTCAATGGGTGGAGTATTTACGGTAAACTGCCCACTTGGCAGTACA
TCAAGTGTATCATATGCCAAGTACGCCCCCTATTGACGTCAATGACGGTAAATGGCCCGCCTGGCATTAT
GCCCAGTACATGACCTTATGGGACTTTCCTACTTGGCAGTACATCTACGTATTAGTCATCGCTATTACCA
TGGTCGAGGTGAGCCCCACGTTCTGCTTCACTCTCCCCATCTCCCCCCCCTCCCCACCCCCAATTTTGTA
TTTATTTATTTTTTAATTATTTTGTGCAGCGATGGGGGCGGGGGGGGGGNN
Features (pLannotate 1.2.2; 18 found; start..end, strand, type, name):
      5..116     +  promoter       chicken β-actin promoter (fragment): contains a 21-bp deletion relative to the standard chicken β-actin promoter
    117..1133    +  intron         chimeric intron: chimera between introns from chicken β-actin and rabbit β-globin
   1228..1413    +  CDS            KRAB: Krüppel-associated box (KRAB) transcriptional repression domain from the human zinc finger protein ZNF10 (Margolin et al., 1994)
   1435..5538    +  CDS            Cas9: Cas9 (Csn1) endonuclease from the Streptococcus pyogenes Type II CRISPR/Cas system generates RNA-guided double strand breaks in DNA
   5679..5759    +  CDS            HBB (fragment): HBB_PONPY - Experimental evidence at transcript level: Swiss-Prot protein existence level 2. Involved in oxygen transport from the lung to the various peripheral tissues. From Pongo pygmaeus (Bornean orangutan).
   5830..5885    +  polyA_signal   β-globin poly(A) signal: rabbit β-globin polyadenylation signal (Gil and Proudfoot, 1987)
   6234..6267    +  protein_bind   loxP: Cre-mediated recombination occurs in the 8-bp core sequence (GCATACAT). Cre recombinase
   6308..7144    +  misc_feature   HA-R: right homology arm from the adeno-associated virus integration site (AAVS1) within intron 1 of the human PPP1R12C gene
   7192..7780    -  rep_origin     ori: high-copy-number ColE1/pMB1/pBR322/pUC origin of replication
   7951..8811    -  CDS            AmpR: β-lactamase; bla; confers resistance to ampicillin, carbenicillin, and related antibiotics
   8812..8852    -  promoter       AmpR promoter (fragment): bla
   8865..9668    +  misc_feature   HA-L: left homology arm from the adeno-associated virus integration site (AAVS1) within intron 1 of the human PPP1R12C gene
   9670..9703    +  protein_bind   loxP: Cre-mediated recombination occurs in the 8-bp core sequence (GCATACAT). Cre recombinase
   9710..9735    +  misc_feature   SA: splice acceptor site
   9834..10637   +  CDS            NeoR/KanR: aminoglycoside phosphotransferase from Tn5; aph(3')-II (or nptII); confers resistance to neomycin, kanamycin, and G418 (Geneticin®)
  10663..10887   +  polyA_signal   bGH poly(A) signal: bovine growth hormone polyadenylation signal
  10893..11272   +  enhancer       CMV enhancer: human cytomegalovirus immediate early enhancer
  11274..11389   +  promoter       chicken β-actin promoter (fragment): contains a 21-bp deletion relative to the standard chicken β-actin promoter
