>Addgene plasmid #73499 | pAAVS1-NC-CRISPRi (Gen3) | analyzer sequence | sequence record 135861
TGCTTTCTCTGACCAGCATTCTCTCCCCTGGGCCTGTGCCGCTTTCTGTCTGCAGCTTGTGGCCTGGGTC
ACCTCTACGGCTGGCCCAGATCCTTCCCTGCCGCCTCCTTCAGGTTCCGTCTTCCTCCACTCCCTCTTCC
CCTTGCTCTCTGCTGTGTTGCTGCCCAAGGATGCTCTTTCCGGAGCACTTCCTTCTCGGCGCTGCACCAC
GTGATGTCCTCTGAGCGGATCCTCCCCGTGTCTGGGTCCTCTCCGGGCATCTCTCCTCCCTCACCCAACC
CCATGCCGTCTTCACTCGCTGGGTTCCCTTTTCCTTCTCCTTCTGGGGCCTGTGCCATCTCTCGTTTCTT
AGGATGGCCTTCTCCGACGGATGTCTCCCTTGCGTCCCGCCTCCCCTTCTTGTAGGCCTGCATCATCACC
GTTTTTCTGGACAACCCCAAAGTACCCCGTCTCCCTGGCTTTAGCCACCTCTCCATCCTCTTGCTTTCTT
TGCCTGGACACCCCGTTCTCCTGTGGATTCGGGTCACCTCTCACTCCTTTCATTTGGGCAGCTCCCCTAC
CCCCCTTACCTCTCTAGTCTGTGCTAGCTCTTCCAGCCCCCTGTCATGGCATCTTCCAGGGGTCCGAGAG
CTCAGCTAGTCTTCTTCCTCCAACCCGGGCCCCTATGTCCACTTCAGGACAGCATGTTTGCTGCCTCCAG
GGATCCTGTGTCCCCGAGCTGGGACCACCTTATATTCCCAGGGCCGGTTAATGTGGCTCTGGTTCTGGGT
ACTTTTATCTGTCCCCTCCACCCCACAGTGGGGCAATAACTTCGTATAGCATACATTATACGAAGTTATA
AGCTTCTGACCTCTTCTCTTCCTCCCACAGGGCCTCGAGAGATCTGGCAGCGGAGAGGGCAGAGGAAGTC
TTCTAACATGCGGTGACGTGGAGGAGAATCCCGGCCCTAGGCTCGAGGGTACCGCCACCATGGGATCGGC
CATTGAACAAGATGGATTGCACGCAGGTTCTCCGGCCGCTTGGGTGGAGAGGCTATTCGGCTATGACTGG
GCACAACAGACAATCGGCTGCTCTGATGCCGCCGTGTTCCGGCTGTCAGCGCAGGGGCGCCCGGTTCTTT
TTGTCAAGACCGACCTGTCCGGTGCCCTGAATGAACTGCAGGACGAGGCAGCGCGGCTATCGTGGCTGGC
CACGACGGGCGTTCCTTGCGCAGCTGTGCTCGACGTTGTCACTGAAGCGGGAAGGGACTGGCTGCTATTG
GGCGAAGTGCCGGGGCAGGATCTCCTGTCATCTCACCTTGCTCCTGCCGAGAAAGTATCCATCATGGCTG
ATGCAATGCGGCGGCTGCATACGCTTGATCCGGCTACCTGCCCATTCGACCACCAAGCGAAACATCGCAT
CGAGCGAGCACGTACTCGGATGGAAGCCGGTCTTGTCGATCAGGATGATCTGGACGAAGAGCATCAGGGG
CTCGCGCCAGCCGAACTGTTCGCCAGGCTCAAGGCGCGCATGCCCGACGGCGATGATCTCGTCGTGACCC
ATGGCGATGCCTGCTTGCCGAATATCATGGTGGAAAATGGCCGCTTTTCTGGATTCATCGACTGTGGCCG
GCTGGGTGTGGCGGACCGCTATCAGGACATAGCGTTGGCTACCCGTGATATTGCTGAAGAGCTTGGCGGC
GAATGGGCTGACCGCTTCCTCGTGCTTTACGGTATCGCCGCTCCCGATTCGCAGCGCATCGCCTTCTATC
GCCTTCTTGACGAGTTCTTCTGAGTTTAAACCCGCTGATCAGCCTCGACTGTGCCTTCTAGTTGCCAGCC
ATCTGTTGTTTGCCCCTCCCCCGTGCCTTCCTTGACCCTGGAAGGTGCCACTCCCACTGTCCTTTCCTAA
TAAAATGAGGAAATTGCATCGCATTGTCTGAGTAGGTGTCATTCTATTCTGGGGGGTGGGGTGGGGCAGG
ACAGCAAGGGGGAGGATTGGGAAGACAATAGCAGGCATGCTGGGGATGCGGTGGGCTCTATGGGTCTCGA
CATTGATTATTGACTAGTTATTAATAGTAATCAATTACGGGGTCATTAGTTCATAGCCCATATATGGAGT
TCCGCGTTACATAACTTACGGTAAATGGCCCGCCTGGCTGACCGCCCAACGACCCCCGCCCATTGACGTC
AATAATGACGTATGTTCCCATAGTAACGCCAATAGGGACTTTCCATTGACGTCAATGGGTGGAGTATTTA
CGGTAAACTGCCCACTTGGCAGTACATCAAGTGTATCATATGCCAAGTACGCCCCCTATTGACGTCAATG
ACGGTAAATGGCCCGCCTGGCATTATGCCCAGTACATGACCTTATGGGACTTTCCTACTTGGCAGTACAT
CTACGTATTAGTCATCGCTATTACCATGGTCGAGGTGAGCCCCACGTTCTGCTTCACTCTCCCCATCTCC
CCCCCCTCCCCACCCCCAATTTTGTATTTATTTATTTTTTAATTATTTTGTGCAGCGATGGGGGCGGGGG
GGGGGGGGGGGCGCGCGCCAGGCGGGGCGGGGCGGGGCGAGGGGCGGGGCGGGGCGAGGCGGAGAGGTGC
GGCGGCAGCCAATCAGAGCGGCGCGCTCCGAAAGTTTCCTTTTATGGCGAGGCGGCGGCGGCGGCGGCCC
TATAAAAAGCGAAGCGCGCGGCGGGCGGGGAGTCGCTGCGACGCTGCCTTCGCCCCGTGCCCCGCTCCGC
CGCCGCCTCGCGCCGCCCGCCCCGGCTCTGACTGACCGCGTTACTCCCACAGGTGAGCGGGCGGGACGGC
CCTTCTCCTCCGGGCTGTAATTAGCGCTTGGTTTAATGACGGCTTGTTTCTTTTCTGTGGCTGCGTGAAA
GCCTTGAGGGGCTCCGGGAGGGCCCTTTGTGCGGGGGGAGCGGCTCGGGGGGTGCGTGCGTGTGTGTGTG
CGTGGGGAGCGCCGCGTGCGGCTCCGCGCTGCCCGGCGGCTGTGAGCGCTGCGGGCGCGGCGCGGGGCTT
TGTGCGCTCCGCAGTGTGCGCGAGGGGAGCGCGGCCGGGGGCGGTGCCCCGCGGTGCGGGGGGGGCTGCG
AGGGGAACAAAGGCTGCGTGCGGGGTGTGTGCGTGGGGGGGTGAGCAGGGGGTGTGGGCGCGTCGGTCGG
GCTGCAACCCCCCCTGCACCCCCCTCCCCGAGTTGCTGAGCACGGCCCGGCTTCGGGTGCGGGGCTCCGT
ACGGGGCGTGGCGCGGGGCTCGCCGTGCCGGGCGGGGGGTGGCGGCAGGTGGGGGTGCCGGGCGGGGCGG
GGCCGCCTCGGGCCGGGGAGGGCTCGGGGGAGGGGCGCGGCGGCCCCCGGAGCGCCGGCGGCTGTCGAGG
CGCGGCGAGCCGCAGCCATTGCCTTTTATGGTAATCGTGCGAGAGGGCGCAGGGACTTCCTTTGTCCCAA
ATCTGTGCGGAGCCGAAATCTGGGAGGCGCCGCCGCACCCCCTCTAGCGGGCGCGGGGCGAAGCGGTGCG
GCGCCGGCAGGAAGGAAATGGGCGGGGAGGGCCTTCGTGCGTCGCCGCGCCGCCGTCCCCTTCTCCCTCT
CCAGCCTCGGGGCTGTCCGCGGGGGGACGGCTGCCTTCGGGGGGGACGGGGCAGGGCGGGGTTCGGCTTC
TGGCGTGTGACCGGCGGCTCTAGAGCCTCTGCTAACCATGTTCATGCCTTCTTCTTTTTCCTACAGCTCC
TGGGCAACGTGCTGGTTATTGTGCTGTCTCATCATTTTGGCAAAGAATGTCGACGCCACCATGGATGCTA
AGTCACTAACTGCCTGGTCCCGGACACTGGTGACCTTCAAGGATGTATTTGTGGACTTCACCAGGGAGGA
GTGGAAGCTGCTGGACACTGCTCAGCAGATCGTGTACAGAAATGTGATGCTGGAGAACTATAAGAACCTG
GTTTCCTTGGGTTATCAGCTTACTAAGCCAGATGTGATCCTCCGGTTGGAGAAGGGAGAAGAGCCCGGCG
GTTCCGGCGGAGGGTCGATGGACAAGAAGTACAGCATCGGCCTGGCCATCGGCACCAACTCTGTGGGCTG
GGCCGTGATCACCGACGAGTACAAGGTGCCCAGCAAGAAATTCAAGGTGCTGGGCAACACCGACCGGCAC
AGCATCAAGAAGAACCTGATCGGCGCCCTGCTGTTCGACAGCGGAGAAACAGCCGAGGCCACCCGGCTGA
AGAGAACCGCCAGAAGAAGATACACCAGACGGAAGAACCGGATCTGCTATCTGCAAGAGATCTTCAGCAA
CGAGATGGCCAAGGTGGACGACAGCTTCTTCCACAGACTGGAAGAGTCCTTCCTGGTGGAAGAGGATAAG
AAGCACGAGCGGCACCCCATCTTCGGCAACATCGTGGACGAGGTGGCCTACCACGAGAAGTACCCCACCA
TCTACCACCTGAGAAAGAAACTGGTGGACAGCACCGACAAGGCCGACCTGCGGCTGATCTATCTGGCCCT
GGCCCACATGATCAAGTTCCGGGGCCACTTCCTGATCGAGGGCGACCTGAACCCCGACAACAGCGACGTG
GACAAGCTGTTCATCCAGCTGGTGCAGACCTACAACCAGCTGTTCGAGGAAAACCCCATCAACGCCAGCG
GCGTGGACGCCAAGGCCATCCTGTCTGCCAGACTGAGCAAGAGCAGACGGCTGGAAAATCTGATCGCCCA
GCTGCCCGGCGAGAAGAAGAATGGCCTGTTCGGCAACCTGATTGCCCTGAGCCTGGGCCTGACCCCCAAC
TTCAAGAGCAACTTCGACCTGGCCGAGGATGCCAAACTGCAGCTGAGCAAGGACACCTACGACGACGACC
TGGACAACCTGCTGGCCCAGATCGGCGACCAGTACGCCGACCTGTTTCTGGCCGCCAAGAACCTGTCCGA
CGCCATCCTGCTGAGCGACATCCTGAGAGTGAACACCGAGATCACCAAGGCCCCCCTGAGCGCCTCTATG
ATCAAGAGATACGACGAGCACCACCAGGACCTGACCCTGCTGAAAGCTCTCGTGCGGCAGCAGCTGCCTG
AGAAGTACAAAGAGATTTTCTTCGACCAGAGCAAGAACGGCTACGCCGGCTACATCGATGGCGGAGCCAG
CCAGGAAGAGTTCTACAAGTTCATCAAGCCCATCCTGGAAAAGATGGACGGCACCGAGGAACTGCTCGTG
AAGCTGAACAGAGAGGACCTGCTGCGGAAGCAGCGGACCTTCGACAACGGCAGCATCCCCCACCAGATCC
ACCTGGGAGAGCTGCACGCCATTCTGCGGCGGCAGGAAGATTTTTACCCATTCCTGAAGGACAACCGGGA
AAAGATCGAGAAGATCCTGACCTTCCGCATCCCCTACTACGTGGGCCCTCTGGCCAGGGGAAACAGCAGA
TTCGCCTGGATGACCAGAAAGAGCGAGGAAACCATCACCCCCTGGAACTTCGAGGAAGTGGTGGACAAGG
GCGCCAGCGCCCAGAGCTTCATCGAGCGGATGACCAACTTCGATAAGAACCTGCCCAACGAGAAGGTGCT
GCCCAAGCACAGCCTGCTGTACGAGTACTTCACCGTGTACAACGAGCTGACCAAAGTGAAATACGTGACC
GAGGGAATGAGAAAGCCCGCCTTCCTGAGCGGCGAGCAGAAAAAAGCCATCGTGGACCTGCTGTTCAAGA
CCAACCGGAAAGTGACCGTGAAGCAGCTGAAAGAGGACTACTTCAAGAAAATCGAGTGCTTCGACTCCGT
GGAAATCTCCGGCGTGGAAGATCGGTTCAACGCCTCCCTGGGCACATACCACGATCTGCTGAAAATTATC
AAGGACAAGGACTTCCTGGACAATGAGGAAAACGAGGACATTCTGGAAGATATCGTGCTGACCCTGACAC
TGTTTGAGGACAGAGAGATGATCGAGGAACGGCTGAAAACCTATGCCCACCTGTTCGACGACAAAGTGAT
GAAGCAGCTGAAGCGGCGGAGATACACCGGCTGGGGCAGGCTGAGCCGGAAGCTGATCAACGGCATCCGG
GACAAGCAGTCCGGCAAGACAATCCTGGATTTCCTGAAGTCCGACGGCTTCGCCAACAGAAACTTCATGC
AGCTGATCCACGACGACAGCCTGACCTTTAAAGAGGACATCCAGAAAGCCCAGGTGTCCGGCCAGGGCGA
TAGCCTGCACGAGCACATTGCCAATCTGGCCGGCAGCCCCGCCATTAAGAAGGGCATCCTGCAGACAGTG
AAGGTGGTGGACGAGCTCGTGAAAGTGATGGGCCGGCACAAGCCCGAGAACATCGTGATCGAAATGGCCA
GAGAGAACCAGACCACCCAGAAGGGACAGAAGAACAGCCGCGAGAGAATGAAGCGGATCGAAGAGGGCAT
CAAAGAGCTGGGCAGCCAGATCCTGAAAGAACACCCCGTGGAAAACACCCAGCTGCAGAACGAGAAGCTG
TACCTGTACTACCTGCAGAATGGGCGGGATATGTACGTGGACCAGGAACTGGACATCAACCGGCTGTCCG
ACTACGATGTGGACGCTATCGTGCCTCAGAGCTTTCTGAAGGACGACTCCATCGATAACAAAGTGCTGAC
TCGGAGCGACAAGAACCGGGGCAAGAGCGACAACGTGCCCTCCGAAGAGGTCGTGAAGAAGATGAAGAAC
TACTGGCGCCAGCTGCTGAATGCCAAGCTGATTACCCAGAGGAAGTTCGACAATCTGACCAAGGCCGAGA
GAGGCGGCCTGAGCGAACTGGATAAGGCCGGCTTCATCAAGAGACAGCTGGTGGAAACCCGGCAGATCAC
AAAGCACGTGGCACAGATCCTGGACTCCCGGATGAACACTAAGTACGACGAGAACGACAAACTGATCCGG
GAAGTGAAAGTGATCACCCTGAAGTCCAAGCTGGTGTCCGATTTCCGGAAGGATTTCCAGTTTTACAAAG
TGCGCGAGATCAACAACTACCACCACGCCCACGACGCCTACCTGAACGCCGTCGTGGGAACCGCCCTGAT
CAAAAAGTACCCTAAGCTGGAAAGCGAGTTCGTGTACGGCGACTACAAGGTGTACGACGTGCGGAAGATG
ATCGCCAAGAGCGAGCAGGAAATCGGCAAGGCTACCGCCAAGTACTTCTTCTACAGCAACATCATGAACT
TTTTCAAGACCGAGATTACCCTGGCCAACGGCGAGATCCGGAAGCGGCCTCTGATCGAGACAAACGGCGA
AACAGGCGAGATCGTGTGGGATAAGGGCCGGGACTTTGCCACCGTGCGGAAAGTGCTGTCTATGCCCCAA
GTGAATATCGTGAAAAAGACCGAGGTGCAGACAGGCGGCTTCAGCAAAGAGTCTATCCTGCCCAAGAGGA
ACAGCGACAAGCTGATCGCCAGAAAGAAGGACTGGGACCCTAAGAAGTACGGCGGCTTCGACAGCCCCAC
CGTGGCCTATTCTGTGCTGGTGGTGGCCAAAGTGGAAAAGGGCAAGTCCAAGAAACTGAAGAGTGTGAAA
GAGCTGCTGGGGATCACCATCATGGAAAGAAGCAGCTTCGAGAAGAATCCCATCGACTTTCTGGAAGCCA
AGGGCTACAAAGAAGTGAAAAAGGACCTGATCATCAAGCTGCCTAAGTACTCCCTGTTCGAGCTGGAAAA
CGGCCGGAAGAGAATGCTGGCCTCTGCCGGCGAACTGCAGAAGGGAAACGAACTGGCCCTGCCCTCCAAA
TATGTGAACTTCCTGTACCTGGCCAGCCACTATGAGAAGCTGAAGGGCTCCCCCGAGGATAATGAGCAGA
AACAGCTGTTTGTGGAACAGCACAAACACTACCTGGACGAGATCATCGAGCAGATCAGCGAGTTCTCCAA
GAGAGTGATCCTGGCCGACGCTAATCTGGACAAGGTGCTGAGCGCCTACAACAAGCACAGAGACAAGCCT
ATCAGAGAGCAGGCCGAGAATATCATCCACCTGTTTACCCTGACCAATCTGGGAGCCCCTGCCGCCTTCA
AGTACTTTGACACCACCATCGACCGGAAGAGGTACACCAGCACCAAAGAGGTGCTGGACGCCACCCTGAT
CCACCAGAGCATCACCGGCCTGTACGAGACACGGATCGACCTGTCTCAGCTGGGAGGCGACGCCTATCCC
TATGACGTGCCCGATTATGCCAGCCTGGGCAGCGGCTCCCCCAAGAAAAAACGCAAGGTGGAAGATCCTA
AGAAAAAGCGGAAAGTGGACGGCATTGGTAGTGGGAGCAACGGCAGCAGCGGATCCTAACGCGTGAATTC
ACTCCTCAGGTGCAGGCTGCCTATCAGAAGGTGGTGGCTGGTGTGGCCAATGCCCTGGCTCACAAATACC
ACTGAGATCTTTTTCCCTCTGCCAAAAATTATGGGGACATCATGAAGCCCCTTGAGCATCTGACTTCTGG
CTAATAAAGGAAATTTATTTTCATTGCAATAGTGTGTTGGAATTTTTTGTGTCTCTCACTCGGAAGGACA
TATGGGAGGGCAAATCATTTAAAACATCAGAATGAGTATTTGGTTTAGAGTTTGGCAACATATGCCCATA
TGCTGGCTGCCATGAACAAAGGTTGGCTATAAAGAGGTCATCAGTATATGAAACAGCCCCCTGCTGTCCA
TTCCTTATTCCATAGAAAAGCCTTGACTTGAGGTTAGATTTTTTTTATATTTTGTTTTGTGTTATTTTTT
TCTTTAACATCCCTAAAATTTTCCTTACATGTTTTACTAGCCAGATTTTTCCTCCTCTCCTGACTACTCC
CAGTCATAGCTGTCCCTCTTCTCTTATGGAGATCCCTCGACCTGCAGCCCAAGCTTATAACTTCGTATAG
CATACATTATACGAAGTTATGCGGCCGCACCGGTATGCATTTAATTAAGATATCAGCTTTACTAGGGACA
GGATTGGTGACAGAAAAGCCCCATCCTTAGGCCTCCTCCTTCCTAGTCTCCTGATATTGGGTCTAACCCC
CACCTCCTGTTAGGCAGATTCCTTATCTGGTGACACACCCCCATTTCCTGGAGCCATCTCTCTCCTTGCC
AGAACCTCTAAGGTTTGCTTACGATGGAGCCAGAGAGGATCCTGGGAGGGAGAGCTTGGCAGGGGGTGGG
AGGGAAGGGGGGGATGCGTGACCTGCCCGGTTCTCAGTGGCCACCCTGCGCTACCCTCTCCCAGAACCTG
AGCTGCTCTGACGCGGCTGTCTGGTGCGTTTCACTGATCCTGGTGCTGCAGCTTCCTTACACTTCCCAAG
AGGAGAAGCAGTTTGGAAAAACAAAATCAGAATAAGTTGGTCCTGAGTTCTAACTTTGGCTCTTCACCTT
TCTAGTCCCCAATTTATATTGTTCCTCCGTGCGTCAGTTTTACCTGTGAGATAAGGCCAGTAGCCAGCCC
CGTCCTGGCAGGGCTGTGGTGAGGAGGGGGGTGTCCGTGTGGAAAACTCCCTTTGTGAGAATGGTGCGTC
CTAGGTGTTCACCAGGTCGTGGCCGCCTCTACTCCCTTTCTCTTTCTCCATCCTTCTTTCCTTAAAGAGT
CCCCAGTGCTATCTGGGACATATTCCTCCGCCCAGAGCAGGGTCCCGCTTCCCTAAGGCCCTGCTCTGGG
CTTCTGGGTTTGAGTCCTTGGCAAGCCCAGGAGAGGCGCTCAGGCTTCCCTGTCCCCCTTCCTCGTCCAC
CATCTCATGCCCCTGGCTCTCCTGCCCCTTCCCTACAGGGGTTCCTGGCTCTGCTCTAAGGGCGAATTCG
CCAGGAACCGTAAAAAGGCCGCGTTGCTGGCGTTTTTCCATAGGCTCCGCCCCCCTGACGAGCATCACAA
AAATCGACGCTCAAGTCAGAGGTGGCGAAACCCGACAGGACTATAAAGATACCAGGCGTTTCCCCCTGGA
AGCTCCCTCGTGCGCTCTCCTGTTCCGACCCTGCCGCTTACCGGATACCTGTCCGCCTTTCTCCCTTCGG
GAAGCGTGGCGCTTTCTCATAGCTCACGCTGTAGGTATCTCAGTTCGGTGTAGGTCGTTCGCTCCAAGCT
GGGCTGTGTGCACGAACCCCCCGTTCAGCCCGACCGCTGCGCCTTATCCGGTAACTATCGTCTTGAGTCC
AACCCGGTAAGACACGACTTATCGCCACTGGCAGCAGCCACTGGTAACAGGATTAGCAGAGCGAGGTATG
TAGGCGGTGCTACAGAGTTCTTGAAGTGGTGGCCTAACTACGGCTACACTAGAAGGACAGTATTTGGTAT
CTGCGCTCTGCTGAAGCCAGTTACCTTCGGAAAAAGAGTTGGTAGCTCTTGATCCGGCAAACAAACCACC
GCTGGTAGCGGTGGTTTTTTTGTTTGCAAGCAGCAGATTACGCGCAGAAAAAAAGGATCTCAAGAAGATC
CTTTGATCTTTTCTACGGGGTCTGACGCTCAGTGGAACGAAAACTCACGTTAAGGGATTTTGGTCATGAG
ATTATCAAAAAGGATCTTCACCTAGATCCTTTTAAATTAAAAATGAAGTTTTAAATCAATCTAAAGTATA
TATGAGTAAACTTGGTCTGACAGTTACCAATGCTTAATCAGTGAGGCACCTATCTCAGCGATCTGTCTAT
TTCGTTCATCCATAGTTGCCTGACTCCCCGTCGTGTAGATAACTACGATACGGGAGGGCTTACCATCTGG
CCCCAGTGCTGCAATGATACCGCGAGACCCACGCTCACCGGCTCCAGATTTATCAGCAATAAACCAGCCA
GCCGGAAGGGCCGAGCGCAGAAGTGGTCCTGCAACTTTATCCGCCTCCATCCAGTCTATTAATTGTTGCC
GGGAAGCTAGAGTAAGTAGTTCGCCAGTTAATAGTTTGCGCAACGTTGTTGCCATTGCTACAGGCATCGT
GGTGTCACGCTCGTCGTTTGGTATGGCTTCATTCAGCTCCGGTTCCCAACGATCAAGGCGAGTTACATGA
TCCCCCATGTTGTGCAAAAAAGCGGTTAGCTCCTTCGGTCCTCCGATCGTTGTCAGAAGTAAGTTGGCCG
CAGTGTTATCACTCATGGTTATGGCAGCACTGCATAATTCTCTTACTGTCATGCCATCCGTAAGATGCTT
TTCTGTGACTGGTGAGTACTCAACCAAGTCATTCTGAGAATAGTGTATGCGGCGACCGAGTTGCTCTTGC
CCGGCGTCAATACGGGATAATACCGCGCCACATAGCAGAACTTTAAAAGTGCTCATCATTGGAAAACGTT
CTTCGGGGCGAAAACTCTCAAGGATCTTACCGCTGTTGAGATCCAGTTCGATGTAACCCACTCGTGCACC
CAACTGATCTTCAGCATCTTTTACTTTCACCAGCGTTTCTGGGTGAGCAAAAACAGGAAGGCAAAATGCC
GCAAAAAAGGGAATAAGGGCGACACGGAAATGTTGAATACTCATACTCTTCCTTTTTCAATATTATTGAA
GCATTTATCAGGGTTGAATTCGCCCTT
Features (pLannotate 1.2.2; 17 found; start..end, strand, type, name):
      1..804     +  misc_feature   HA-L: left homology arm from the adeno-associated virus integration site (AAVS1) within intron 1 of the human PPP1R12C gene
    806..839     +  protein_bind   loxP: Cre-mediated recombination occurs in the 8-bp core sequence (GCATACAT). Cre recombinase
    846..871     +  misc_feature   SA: splice acceptor site
    970..1773    +  CDS            NeoR/KanR: aminoglycoside phosphotransferase from Tn5; aph(3')-II (or nptII); confers resistance to neomycin, kanamycin, and G418 (Geneticin®)
   1799..2023    +  polyA_signal   bGH poly(A) signal: bovine growth hormone polyadenylation signal
   2029..2408    +  enhancer       CMV enhancer: human cytomegalovirus immediate early enhancer
   2410..2687    +  promoter       chicken β-actin promoter: No description available
   2689..3706    +  intron         chimeric intron: chimera between introns from chicken β-actin and rabbit β-globin
   3801..3986    +  CDS            KRAB: Krüppel-associated box (KRAB) transcriptional repression domain from the human zinc finger protein ZNF10 (Margolin et al., 1994)
   4008..8111    +  CDS            Cas9: Cas9 (Csn1) endonuclease from the Streptococcus pyogenes Type II CRISPR/Cas system generates RNA-guided double strand breaks in DNA
   8252..8332    +  CDS            HBB (fragment): HBB_PONPY - Experimental evidence at transcript level: Swiss-Prot protein existence level 2. Involved in oxygen transport from the lung to the various peripheral tissues. From Pongo pygmaeus (Bornean orangutan).
   8403..8458    +  polyA_signal   β-globin poly(A) signal: rabbit β-globin polyadenylation signal (Gil and Proudfoot, 1987)
   8807..8840    +  protein_bind   loxP: Cre-mediated recombination occurs in the 8-bp core sequence (GCATACAT). Cre recombinase
   8881..9717    +  misc_feature   HA-R: right homology arm from the adeno-associated virus integration site (AAVS1) within intron 1 of the human PPP1R12C gene
   9765..10353   -  rep_origin     ori: high-copy-number ColE1/pMB1/pBR322/pUC origin of replication
  10524..11384   -  CDS            AmpR: β-lactamase; bla; confers resistance to ampicillin, carbenicillin, and related antibiotics
  11385..11425   -  promoter       AmpR promoter (fragment): bla
