[The description below was written by a language model from this plasmid's Addgene catalogue record and pLannotate feature annotations shown in this document.]
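Description:
pAAVS1-NC-CRISPRi (Gen3) is an 11.4 kb mammalian donor plasmid for knocking a constitutive CRISPR interference cassette into the human AAVS1 safe-harbour locus, which lies in intron 1 of PPP1R12C. It is built on the pAAVS1 backbone and is maintained in bacteria through a high-copy ColE1/pUC-type origin and an ampicillin resistance gene. Left and right AAVS1 homology arms flank the payload, so that homology-directed repair can insert it at the locus. The record does not specify which nuclease is used to cut the target site.

Between the arms there are two units. The first is a promoterless selection cassette made up of a splice acceptor, a neomycin phosphotransferase coding sequence and a bGH polyadenylation signal. Because it lacks its own promoter, G418 resistance should depend on splicing into the endogenous PPP1R12C transcript, which favours correctly targeted clones. The second unit is driven by the CAG promoter (CMV enhancer, chicken β-actin promoter and chimeric intron). It expresses the KRAB repression domain of ZNF10 fused to the N terminus of catalytically dead S. pyogenes Cas9 (D10A, H840A), with C-terminal NLS and HA tags listed in the catalogue, and ends in a rabbit β-globin poly(A) signal. When a guide RNA is supplied separately, dCas9-KRAB binds target promoters and silences transcription without cutting DNA. Same-orientation loxP sites bracket both units, which would allow Cre-mediated excision of the integrated cassette.

The two annotated sequence records show the same architecture from different start points. The partial NGS record is slightly shorter and splits the β-actin promoter across its ends. The associated publication applies CRISPRi to gene silencing in human iPSCs.
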