Addgene plasmid #73499: pAAVS1-NC-CRISPRi (Gen3)
Purpose: Constitutive CRISPR interference (CRISPRi) knock in construct into the AAVS1 locus
Depositing lab: Bruce Conklin. Depositing organization: J. David Gladstone Institutes. Publication: CRISPR Interference Efficiently Induces Specific and Reversible Gene Silencing in Human iPSCs. Mandegar MA, Huebsch N, Frolov EB, Shin E, Truong A, Olvera MP, Chan AH, Miyaoka Y, Holmes K, Spencer CI, Judge LM, Gordon DE, Eskildsen TV, Villalta JE, Horlbeck MA, Gilbert LA, Krogan NJ, Sheikh SP, Weissman JS, Qi LS, So PL, Conklin BR. Cell Stem Cell. 2016 Apr 7;18(4):541-53. doi: 10.1016/j.stem.2016.01.022. Epub 2016 Mar 10. PubMed 26971820.
Backbone
  Vector backbone: pAAVS1
  Backbone size w/o insert (bp): 3356
  Total vector size (bp): 11437
  Vector type: Mammalian Expression, CRISPR
  Selectable markers: Neomycin (select with G418)
Growth in bacteria
  Bacterial resistance: Ampicillin, 100 μg/mL
  Growth temperature: 37°C
  Growth strain: NEB Stable
  Copy number: High Copy
Gene/Insert
  Gene/Insert name: dCas9-KRAB
  Species: Synthetic; S. pyogenes
  Insert size (bp): 4490
  Mutation: D10A, H840A (catalytically deactivated Cas9)
  Promoter: CAG
  Tag / fusion protein: HA (C terminal on insert); NLS (C terminal on insert); KRAB (N terminal on insert)
  Cloning method: Restriction Enzyme; 5′ cloning site SalI (not destroyed); 3′ cloning site MluI (not destroyed)
  Sequencing primers: 5′ CCTCTGCTAACCATGTTCATGC; 3′ TTCTGATAGGCAGCCTGCAC
Resource information
  A portion of this plasmid was derived from a plasmid made by: dCas9-KRAB fusion transgene was a a gift from Stanley Qi
Terms and licenses: Academic/Nonprofit Terms; Industry Terms: Not Available to Industry
How to cite: pAAVS1-NC-CRISPRi (Gen3) was a gift from Bruce Conklin (Addgene plasmid # 73499 ; http://n2t.net/addgene:73499 ; RRID:Addgene_73499)
