>Addgene plasmid #73499 | pAAVS1-NC-CRISPRi (Gen3) | addgene partial sequence | sequence record 168078 | pCAG-F 5'-GCAACGTGCTGGTTATTGTG-3'
CATGGATGCTAAGTCACTAACTGCCTGGTCCCGGACACTGGTGACCTTCAAGGATGTATTTGTGGACTTC
ACCAGGGAGGAGTGGAAGCTGCTGGACACTGCTCAGCAGATCGTGTACAGAAATGTGATGCTGGAGAACT
ATAAGAACCTGGTTTCCTTGGGTTATCAGCTTACTAAGCCAGATGTGATCCTCCGGTTGGAGAAGGGAGA
AGAGCCCGGCGGTTCCGGCGGAGGGTCGATGGACAAGAAGTACAGCATCGGCCTGGCCATCGGCACCAAC
TCTGTGGGCTGGGCCGTGATCACCGACGAGTACAAGGTGCCCAGCAAGAAATTCAAGGTGCTGGGCAACA
CCGACCGGCACAGCATCAAGAAGAACCTGATCGGCGCCCTGCTGTTCGACAGCGGAGAAACAGCCGAGGC
CACCCGGCTGAAGAGAACCGCCAGAAGAAGATACACCAGACGGAAGAACCGGATCTGCTATCTGCAAGAG
ATCTTCAGCAACGAGATGGCCAAGGTGGACGACAGCTTCTTCCACAGACTGGAAGAGTCCTTCCTGGTGG
AAGAGGATAAGAAGCACGAGCGGCACCCCATCTTCGGCAACATCGTGGACGAGGTGGCCTACCACGAGAA
GTACCCCACCATCTACCACCTGAGAAAGAAACTGGTGGACAGCACCGACAAGGCCGACCTGCGGCTGATC
TATCTGGCCCTGGCCCACATGATCAAGTTCCGGGGCCACTTCCTGATCGAGGGCGACCTGAACCCCGACA
ACAGCGACGTGGACAAGCTGTTCATCCAGCTGGTGCAGACCTACAACCAGCTGTTCGAGGAAAACCCCAT
CAACGCCAGCGGCGTGGACGCCAAGGCCATCCTGTCTGCCAGACTGAGCAAGAGCAGACGGCTGGAAAAT
CTGATCGCCCAGCTGCCCGGCGAGA
