>Addgene plasmid #73499 | pAAVS1-NC-CRISPRi (Gen3) | addgene partial sequence | sequence record 168079 | Bglob-pA-R 5'-ttttggcagagggaaaaaga-3'
CCAGCCACCACCTTCTGATAGGCAGCCTGCACCTGAGGAGTGAATTCACGCGTTAGGATCCGCTGCTGCC
GTTGCTCCCACTACCAATGCCGTCCACTTTCCGCTTTTTCTTAGGATCTTCCACCTTGCGTTTTTTCTTG
GGGGAGCCGCTGCCCAGGCTGGCATAATCGGGCACGTCATAGGGATAGGCGTCGCCTCCCAGCTGAGACA
GGTCGATCCGTGTCTCGTACAGGCCGGTGATGCTCTGGTGGATCAGGGTGGCGTCCAGCACCTCTTTGGT
GCTGGTGTACCTCTTCCGGTCGATGGTGGTGTCAAAGTACTTGAAGGCGGCAGGGGCTCCCAGATTGGTC
AGGGTAAACAGGTGGATGATATTCTCGGCCTGCTCTCTGATAGGCTTGTCTCTGTGCTTGTTGTAGGCGC
TCAGCACCTTGTCCAGATTAGCGTCGGCCAGGATCACTCTCTTGGAGAACTCGCTGATCTGCTCGATGAT
CTCGTCCAGGTAGTGTTTGTGCTGTTCCACAAACAGCTGTTTCTGCTCATTATCCTCGGGGGAGCCCTTC
AGCTTCTCATAGTGGCTGGCCAGGTACAGGAAGTTCACATATTTGGAGGGCAGGGCCAGTTCGTTTCCCT
TCTGCAGTTCGCCGGCAGAGGCCAGCATTCTCTTCCGGCCGTTTTCCAGCTCGAACAGGGAGTACTTAGG
CAGCTTGATGATCAGGTCCTTTTTCACTTCTTTGTAGCCCTTGGCTTCCAGAAAGTCGATGGGATTCTTC
TCGAAGCTGCTTCTTTCCATGATGGTGATCCCCAGCAGCTCTTTCACACTCTTCAGTTTCTTGGACTTGC
CCTTTTCCACTTTGGCCACCACCAGCACAGAATAGGCCACGGTGGGGCTGTCGAAGCCGCCGTACTTCTT
AGGGTCCCAGTCCTTCTTTCTGGCGATCAGCTTGTCGCTGTTCCTCTTGGGCAG
