>Addgene plasmid #73499 | pAAVS1-NC-CRISPRi (Gen3) | addgene partial sequence | sequence record 168081 | dCas9-R2 5'-GGGTTTCCACCAGCTGTCTC-3'
GCCGCCTCTCTCGGCCTTGGTCAGATTGTCGAACTTCCTCTGGGTAATCAGCTTGGCATTCAGCAGCTGG
CGCCAGTAGTTCTTCATCTTCTTCACGACCTCTTCGGAGGGCACGTTGTCGCTCTTGCCCCGGTTCTTGT
CGCTCCGAGTCAGCACTTTGTTATCGATGGAGTCGTCCTTCAGAAAGCTCTGAGGCACGATAGCGTCCAC
ATCGTAGTCGGACAGCCGGTTGATGTCCAGTTCCTGGTCCACGTACATATCCCGCCCATTCTGCAGGTAG
TACAGGTACAGCTTCTCGTTCTGCAGCTGGGTGTTTTCCACGGGGTGTTCTTTCAGGATCTGGCTGCCCA
GCTCTTTGATGCCCTCTTCGATCCGCTTCATTCTCTCGCGGCTGTTCTTCTGTCCCTTCTGGGTGGTCTG
GTTCTCTCTGGCCATTTCGATCACGATGTTCTCGGGCTTGTGCCGGCCCATCACTTTCACGAGCTCGTCC
ACCACCTTCACTGTCTGCAGGATGCCCTTCTTAATGGCGGGGCTGCCGGCCAGATTGGCAATGTGCTCGT
GCAGGCTATCGCCCTGGCCGGACACCTGGGCTTTCTGGATGTCCTCTTTAAAGGTCAGGCTGTCGTCGTG
GATCAGCTGCATGAAGTTTCTGTTGGCGAAGCCGTCGGACTTCAGGAAATCCAGGATTGTCTTGCCGGAC
TGCTTGTCCCGGATGCCGTTGATCAGCTTCCGGCTCAGCCTGCCCCAGCCGGTGTATCTCCGCCGCTTCA
GCTGCTTCATCACTTTGTCGTCGAACAGGTGGGCATAGGTTTTCAGCCGTTCCTCGATCATCTCTCTGTC
CTCAAACAGTGTCA
